Addgene plasmid #32926: pMXs-MYT1L
Purpose: Retroviral expression of human Myt1L
Depositing lab: Kevin Eggan. Depositing organization: Harvard University. Publication: Conversion of mouse and human fibroblasts into functional spinal motor neurons. Son EY, Ichida JK, Wainger BJ, Toma JS, Rafuse VF, Woolf CJ, Eggan K. Cell Stem Cell. 2011 Sep 2;9(3):205-18. 10.1016/j.stem.2011.07.014 PubMed 21852222.
Backbone
  Vector backbone: pMXs
  Backbone size w/o insert (bp): 4800
  Vector type: Mammalian Expression, Retroviral
Growth in bacteria
  Bacterial resistance: Ampicillin, 100 μg/mL
  Growth temperature: 37°C
  Growth strain: Stbl3
  Copy number: Unknown
Gene/Insert
  Gene/Insert name: MYT1L
  Species: H. sapiens (human)
  Entrez Gene: MYT1L (a.k.a. MRD39, NZF1, ZC2H2C2, ZC2HC4B, myT1-L)
  Promoter: 5'LTR
  Cloning method: Gateway Cloning
  Sequencing primers: 5′ pLXSN 5'
Terms and licenses: Academic/Nonprofit Terms; Industry Terms: Not Available to Industry
How to cite: pMXs-MYT1L was a gift from Kevin Eggan (Addgene plasmid # 32926 ; http://n2t.net/addgene:32926 ; RRID:Addgene_32926)
