[The description below was written by a language model from this plasmid's Addgene catalogue record.]
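Description:
pMXs-MYT1L is a retroviral mammalian expression plasmid built on the pMXs backbone (about 4.8 kb without the insert), a vector of the Moloney murine leukemia virus-derived type in which the cargo sits between long terminal repeats. It is propagated in E. coli under ampicillin selection. The record gives the copy number as unknown and names no mammalian selection marker. No feature table is supplied, so elements such as the bacterial origin, packaging signal and exact LTR boundaries cannot be confirmed from the record, although they are standard parts of this class of vector.

The payload is the human MYT1L coding sequence (myelin transcription factor 1-like, a neural zinc-finger transcription factor), introduced by Gateway recombination cloning, which normally leaves att recombination sites flanking the insert. Expression is driven by the 5' LTR, which acts as the promoter both for the genomic RNA made in packaging cells and for the integrated provirus in transduced target cells. No epitope tags, reporters or additional regulatory elements are listed, and the insert size and isoform are not stated.

The plasmid's stated purpose is retroviral expression of human Myt1L. When it is introduced into a packaging cell line that supplies the viral structural and enzymatic proteins in trans, it yields replication-defective particles that stably integrate the MYT1L cassette into dividing cells. The associated study concerns the conversion of mouse and human fibroblasts into functional spinal motor neurons, so the construct is suited to transcription-factor-driven lineage reprogramming, typically as one component of a cocktail of separately delivered factors.
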