>Addgene plasmid #32926 | pMXs-MYT1L | addgene partial sequence | sequence record 39834 | pMX-S1811 (GACGGCATCGCAGCTTGGATACAC)
CCGGGGGTGGACCATCCTCTAGACTGCCGGATCTAGCTAGTTAATCACAAGTTTGTACAAAAAAGCAGGC
TCCGCGGCCGCCCCCTTCACCATGGAGGTGGACACCGAGGAGAAGCGGCATCGCACGCGGTCCAAAGGGG
TTCGAGTTCCCGTGGAACCAGCCATACAAGAGCTGTTCAGCTGTCCCACCCCTGGCTGTGACGGCAGTGG
TCATGTCAGTGGCAAATATGCAAGACACAGAAGTGTATATGGTTGTCCCTTGGCGAAAAAAAGAAAAACA
CAAGATAAACAGCCCCAGGAACCTGCTCCTAAACGAAAGCCATTTGCCGTGAAAGCAGACAGCTCCTCAG
TGGATGAGTGTGACGACAGTGATGGGACTGAGGACATGGATGAGAAGGAGGAGGATGAGGGGGAGGAGTA
CTCCGAGGACAATGACGAGCCAGGGGATGAGGACGAGGAGGACGAGGAGGGGGACCGGGAGGAGGAGGAG
GAGATCGAGGAGGAGGATGAGGACGATGACGAGGATGGAGAAGATGTGGAGGATGAAGAAGAGGAAGAGG
AGGAGGAGGAGGAGGAGGAAGAGGAAGAAGAAAACGAAGACCATCAAATGAATTGTCACAATACTCGAAT
AATGCAAGACACAGAAAAGGATGATAACAATAATGACGAATATGACAATTACGATGAACTGGTGGCCAAG
TCATTGTTAAACCTCGGCAAAATCGCTGAGGATGCAGCCTACCGGGCCAGGACTGAGTCAGAAATGAACA
GCAATACC
